Addgene plasmid #186669: Cas9_ANKRD1_sgRNA2
Purpose: Plasmid containing Cas9 and ANKRD1 sgRNA2 , sgRNA sequence: cggtcagcttatatagct.
Depositing lab: Astrid Haase. Depositing organization: National Institute of Diabetes & Digestive & Kidney Diseases (NIDDK). Publication: Functional editing of endogenous genes through rapid selection of cell pools (Rapid generation of endogenously tagged genes in Drosophila ovarian somatic sheath cells). Meng Q, Stoyko D, Andrews CM, Konstantinidou P, Genzor P, O T, Elchert AR, Benner L, Sobti S, Katz EY, Haase AD. Nucleic Acids Res. 2022 May 27. pii: 6594084. doi: 10.1093/nar/gkac448. PubMed 35639929.
Backbone
  Vector backbone: pL-CRISPR.EFS.GFP
  Vector type: Mammalian Expression
Growth in bacteria
  Bacterial resistance: Ampicillin, 100 μg/mL
  Growth temperature: 30°C
  Growth strain: NEB Stable
  Copy number: High Copy
Gene/Insert
  Gene/Insert name: ANKRD1 KO sgRNA Plasmid
  gRNA/shRNA sequence: cggtcagcttatatagct
  Species: H. sapiens (human)
  Entrez Gene: ANKRD1 (a.k.a. ALRP, C-193, CARP, CVARP, MCARP, bA320F15.2)
  Cloning method: Unknown
  Sequencing primers: 5′ Unknown
Terms and licenses: Academic/Nonprofit Terms; Industry Terms: Not Available to Industry
Depositor comments: sgRNA sequence: GCTATATAAGCTGACCGGTG. The corresponding genome sequence is: GCTATATAAGCTGACCGGTG. Please visit https://www.biorxiv.org/content/10.1101/2020.12.18.423517v1 for bioRxiv preprint.
How to cite: Cas9_ANKRD1_sgRNA2 was a gift from Astrid Haase (Addgene plasmid # 186669 ; http://n2t.net/addgene:186669 ; RRID:Addgene_186669)
