[The description below was written by a language model from this plasmid's Addgene catalogue record and pLannotate feature annotations shown in this document.]
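Description:
Cas9_ANKRD1_sgRNA2 is an all-in-one CRISPR knockout plasmid built on the pL-CRISPR.EFS.GFP backbone, a third-generation, self-inactivating HIV-1 lentiviral transfer vector catalogued for mammalian expression. The annotated sequence (about 11.7 kb) shows an RSV promoter fused to a truncated 5' LTR, the Ψ packaging signal with a gag fragment, the Rev response element, a cPPT/CTS element and a ΔU3 3' LTR. Together these allow the region between the LTRs to be packaged into lentiviral particles when helper functions are supplied in trans, and leave the integrated provirus without LTR promoter activity. The plasmid can also be delivered by direct transfection. In bacteria it is maintained through a high-copy ColE1/pUC-type origin and selected with ampicillin (AmpR). An f1 origin, an SV40 origin and poly(A) signal, and lac/T3/T7 remnants are carried over from the backbone.

The payload consists of two expression units. A human U6 RNA polymerase III promoter drives a guide RNA joined to the Streptococcus pyogenes gRNA scaffold, with a spacer targeting human ANKRD1. The guide sequence is given differently in the purpose field and in the depositor comments, so users should confirm the spacer against the sequence itself. Downstream, the EF-1α core (EFS) promoter drives S. pyogenes Cas9, which the annotation splits into contiguous N- and C-terminal portions. An EGFP coding sequence follows after a short unannotated gap, and a WPRE enhances transcript expression. The table does not annotate the element linking Cas9 to EGFP. EGFP fluorescence marks cells that express the nuclease, allowing them to be identified or sorted. The construct is intended for disrupting endogenous ANKRD1 in human cells and was deposited with a study on functional editing of endogenous genes through rapid selection of cell pools.
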