Features (pLannotate 1.2.2; 29 found; start..end, strand, type, name):
    613..705     +  CDS            lacI (fragment): lac repressor; lacI; The lac repressor binds to the lac operator to inhibit transcription in E. coli. This inhibition can be relieved by adding lactose or isopropyl-β-D-thiogalactopyranoside (IPTG).
    718..739     +  protein_bind   CAP binding site: CAP binding activates transcription in the presence of cAMP. E. coli catabolite activator protein
    754..784     +  promoter       lac promoter: promoter for the E. coli lac operon
    788..810     +  protein_bind   lac operator (fragment): The lac repressor binds to the lac operator to inhibit transcription in E. coli. This inhibition can be relieved by adding lactose or isopropyl-β-D-thiogalactopyranoside (IPTG). lac repressor encoded by lacI
    853..871     +  promoter       T3 promoter: promoter for bacteriophage T3 RNA polymerase
    899..1125    +  promoter       RSV promoter: Rous sarcoma virus enhancer/promoter
   1126..1306    +  LTR            5' LTR (truncated): truncated 5' long terminal repeat (LTR) from HIV-1
   1353..1478    +  misc_feature   HIV-1 Ψ: packaging signal of human immunodeficiency virus type 1
   1462..1825    +  CDS            HIV-1 gag (fragment): gag protein from human immunodeficiency virus 1; gag
   1971..2204    +  misc_feature   RRE: The Rev response element (RRE) of HIV-1 allows for Rev-dependent mRNA export from the nucleus to the cytoplasm.
   2581..2607    +  CDS            Rev (fragment): human immunodeficiency virus 1 (HIV-1) Rev protein; rev; enhances nuclear export of unspliced and incompletely spliced viral mRNAs
   2611..2851    +  promoter       U6 promoter: RNA polymerase III promoter for human U6 snRNA
   2879..2954    +  misc_RNA       gRNA scaffold: guide RNA scaffold for the Streptococcus pyogenes CRISPR/Cas9 system
   3002..3119    +  misc_feature   cPPT/CTS: central polypurine tract and central termination sequence of HIV-1
   3188..3399    +  promoter       EF-1α core promoter: core promoter for human elongation factor EF-1α
   3503..5104    +  CDS            Cas9(N): N-terminal portion of Streptococcus pyogenes Cas9 (Zetsche et al., 2015)
   5105..7603    +  CDS            Cas9(C): C-terminal portion of Streptococcus pyogenes Cas9 (Zetsche et al., 2015)
   7724..8440    +  CDS            EGFP: EGFP is a basic (constitutively fluorescent) green fluorescent protein published in 1996, derived from Aequorea victoria. It is reported to be a rapidly-maturing weak dimer with moderate acid sensitivity.
   8459..9047    +  misc_feature   WPRE: woodchuck hepatitis virus posttranscriptional regulatory element
   9098..9117    +  misc_feature   cPPT/CTS (fragment): central polypurine tract and central termination sequence of HIV-1
   9119..9352    +  LTR            3' LTR (ΔU3): self-inactivating 3' long terminal repeat (LTR) from HIV-1
   9430..9551    +  polyA_signal   SV40 poly(A) signal: SV40 polyadenylation signal
   9591..9726    +  rep_origin     SV40 ori: SV40 origin of replication
   9747..9765    -  promoter       T7 promoter: promoter for bacteriophage T7 RNA polymerase
   9773..9928    +  CDS            lacZα (fragment): LacZα fragment of β-galactosidase; lacZ fragment
   9933..10361   +  rep_origin     f1 ori (sequence partly withheld): f1 bacteriophage origin of replication; arrow indicates direction of (+) strand synthesis
  10414..10518   +  promoter       AmpR promoter: bla
  10519..11379   +  CDS            AmpR: β-lactamase; bla; confers resistance to ampicillin, carbenicillin, and related antibiotics
  11550..430     +  rep_origin     ori (across the origin): high-copy-number ColE1/pMB1/pBR322/pUC origin of replication
>Addgene plasmid #186669 | Cas9_ANKRD1_sgRNA2 | addgene full sequence | sequence record 374352 | Addgene NGS Result
GCCGTAGTTAGGCCACCACTTCAAGAACTCTGTAGCACCGCCTACATACCTCGCTCTGCTAATCCTGTTA
CCAGTGGCTGCTGCCAGTGGCGATAAGTCGTGTCTTACCGGGTTGGACTCAAGACGATAGTTACCGGATA
AGGCGCAGCGGTCGGGCTGAACGGGGGGTTCGTGCACACAGCCCAGCTTGGAGCGAACGACCTACACCGA
ACTGAGATACCTACAGCGTGAGCTATGAGAAAGCGCCACGCTTCCCGAAGGGAGAAAGGCGGACAGGTAT
CCGGTAAGCGGCAGGGTCGGAACAGGAGAGCGCACGAGGGAGCTTCCAGGGGGAAACGCCTGGTATCTTT
ATAGTCCTGTCGGGTTTCGCCACCTCTGACTTGAGCGTCGATTTTTGTGATGCTCGTCAGGGGGGCGGAG
CCTATGGAAAAACGCCAGCAACGCGGCCTTTTTACGGTTCCTGGCCTTTTGCTGGCCTTTTGCTCACATG
TTCTTTCCTGCGTTATCCCCTGATTCTGTGGATAACCGTATTACCGCCTTTGAGTGAGCTGATACCGCTC
GCCGCAGCCGAACGACCGAGCGCAGCGAGTCAGTGAGCGAGGAAGCGGAAGAGCGCCCAATACGCAAACC
GCCTCTCCCCGCGCGTTGGCCGATTCATTAATGCAGCTGGCACGACAGGTTTCCCGACTGGAAAGCGGGC
AGTGAGCGCAACGCAATTAATGTGAGTTAGCTCACTCATTAGGCACCCCAGGCTTTACACTTTATGCTTC
CGGCTCGTATGTTGTGTGGAATTGTGAGCGGATAACAATTTCACACAGGAAACAGCTATGACCATGATTA
CGCCAAGCGCGCAATTAACCCTCACTAAAGGGAACAAAAGCTGGAGCTGCAAGCTTAATGTAGTCTTATG
CAATACTCTTGTAGTCTTGCAACATGGTAACGATGAGTTAGCAACATGCCTTACAAGGAGAGAAAAAGCA
CCGTGCATGCCGATTGGTGGAAGTAAGGTGGTACGATCGTGCCTTATTAGGAAGGCAACAGACGGGTCTG
ACATGGATTGGACGAACCACTGAATTGCCGCATTGCAGAGATATTGTATTTAAGTGCCTAGCTCGATACA
TAAACGGGTCTCTCTGGTTAGACCAGATCTGAGCCTGGGAGCTCTCTGGCTAACTAGGGAACCCACTGCT
TAAGCCTCAATAAAGCTTGCCTTGAGTGCTTCAAGTAGTGTGTGCCCGTCTGTTGTGTGACTCTGGTAAC
TAGAGATCCCTCAGACCCTTTTAGTCAGTGTGGAAAATCTCTAGCAGTGGCGCCCGAACAGGGACTTGAA
AGCGAAAGGGAAACCAGAGGAGCTCTCTCGACGCAGGACTCGGCTTGCTGAAGCGCGCACGGCAAGAGGC
GAGGGGCGGCGACTGGTGAGTACGCCAAAAATTTTGACTAGCGGAGGCTAGAAGGAGAGAGATGGGTGCG
AGAGCGTCAGTATTAAGCGGGGGAGAATTAGATCGCGATGGGAAAAAATTCGGTTAAGGCCAGGGGGAAA
GAAAAAATATAAATTAAAACATATAGTATGGGCAAGCAGGGAGCTAGAACGATTCGCAGTTAATCCTGGC
CTGTTAGAAACATCAGAAGGCTGTAGACAAATACTGGGACAGCTACAACCATCCCTTCAGACAGGATCAG
AAGAACTTAGATCATTATATAATACAGTAGCAACCCTCTATTGTGTGCATCAAAGGATAGAGATAAAAGA
CACCAAGGAAGCTTTAGACAAGATAGAGGAAGAGCAAAACAAAAGTAAGACCACCGCACAGCAAGCGGCC
GCTGATCTTCAGACCTGGAGGAGGAGATATGAGGGACAATTGGAGAAGTGAATTATATAAATATAAAGTA
GTAAAAATTGAACCATTAGGAGTAGCACCCACCAAGGCAAAGAGAAGAGTGGTGCAGAGAGAAAAAAGAG
CAGTGGGAATAGGAGCTTTGTTCCTTGGGTTCTTGGGAGCAGCAGGAAGCACTATGGGCGCAGCGTCAAT
GACGCTGACGGTACAGGCCAGACAATTATTGTCTGGTATAGTGCAGCAGCAGAACAATTTGCTGAGGGCT
ATTGAGGCGCAACAGCATCTGTTGCAACTCACAGTCTGGGGCATCAAGCAGCTCCAGGCAAGAATCCTGG
CTGTGGAAAGATACCTAAAGGATCAACAGCTCCTGGGGATTTGGGGTTGCTCTGGAAAACTCATTTGCAC
CACTGCTGTGCCTTGGAATGCTAGTTGGAGTAATAAATCTCTGGAACAGATTTGGAATCACACGACCTGG
ATGGAGTGGGACAGAGAAATTAACAATTACACAAGCTTAATACACTCCTTAATTGAAGAATCGCAAAACC
AGCAAGAAAAGAATGAACAAGAATTATTGGAATTAGATAAATGGGCAAGTTTGTGGAATTGGTTTAACAT
AACAAATTGGCTGTGGTATATAAAATTATTCATAATGATAGTAGGAGGCTTGGTAGGTTTAAGAATAGTT
TTTGCTGTACTTTCTATAGTGAATAGAGTTAGGCAGGGATATTCACCATTATCGTTTCAGACCCACCTCC
CAACCCCGAGGGGACCCAGAGAGGGCCTATTTCCCATGATTCCTTCATATTTGCATATACGATACAAGGC
TGTTAGAGAGATAATTAGAATTAATTTGACTGTAAACACAAAGATATTAGTACAAAATACGTGACGTAGA
AAGTAATAATTTCTTGGGTAGTTTGCAGTTTTAAAATTATGTTTTAAAATGGACTATCATATGCTTACCG
TAACTTGAAAGTATTTCGATTTCTTGGCTTTATATATCTTGTGGAAAGGACGAAACACCGCGGTCAGCTT
ATATAGCTGTTTTAGAGCTAGAAATAGCAAGTTAAAATAAGGCTAGTCCGTTATCAACTTGAAAAAGTGG
CACCGAGTCGGTGCTTTTTTGAATTCTAGATCTTGAGACAAATGGCAGTATTCATCCACAATTTTAAAAG
AAAAGGGGGGATTGGGGGGTACAGTGCAGGGGAAAGAATAGTAGACATAATAGCAACAGACATACAAACT
AAAGAATTACAAAAACAAATTACAAAAATTCAAAATTTTCGGGTTTATTACAGGGACAGCAGAGATCCAC
TTTGGCGCCGGCTCGAGTGGCTCCGGTGCCCGTCAGTGGGCAGAGCGCACATCGCCCACAGTCCCCGAGA
AGTTGGGGGGAGGGGTCGGCAATTGAACCGGTGCCTAGAGAAGGTGGCGCGGGGTAAACTGGGAAAGTGA
TGTCGTGTACTGGCTCCGCCTTTTTCCCGAGGGTGGGGGAGAACCGTATATAAGTGCAGTAGTCGCCGTG
AACGTTCTTTTTCGCAACGGGTTTGCCGCCAGAACACAGGTGTCGTGACGCGGGATCCGCCACCATGGAT
TACAAAGACGATGACGATAAGATGGCCCCAAAGAAGAAGCGGAAGGTCGGTATCCACGGAGTCCCAGCAG
CCGACAAGAAGTACAGCATCGGCCTGGACATCGGCACCAACTCTGTGGGCTGGGCCGTGATCACCGACGA
GTACAAGGTGCCCAGCAAGAAATTCAAGGTGCTGGGCAACACCGACCGGCACAGCATCAAGAAGAACCTG
ATCGGAGCCCTGCTGTTCGACAGCGGCGAAACAGCCGAGGCCACCCGGCTGAAGAGAACCGCCAGAAGAA
GATACACCAGACGGAAGAACCGGATCTGCTATCTGCAAGAGATCTTCAGCAACGAGATGGCCAAGGTGGA
CGACAGCTTCTTCCACAGACTGGAAGAGTCCTTCCTGGTGGAAGAGGATAAGAAGCACGAGCGGCACCCC
ATCTTCGGCAACATCGTGGACGAGGTGGCCTACCACGAGAAGTACCCCACCATCTACCACCTGAGAAAGA
AACTGGTGGACAGCACCGACAAGGCCGACCTGCGGCTGATCTATCTGGCCCTGGCCCACATGATCAAGTT
CCGGGGCCACTTCCTGATCGAGGGCGACCTGAACCCCGACAACAGCGACGTGGACAAGCTGTTCATCCAG
CTGGTGCAGACCTACAACCAGCTGTTCGAGGAAAACCCCATCAACGCCAGCGGCGTGGACGCCAAGGCCA
TCCTGTCTGCCAGACTGAGCAAGAGCAGACGGCTGGAAAATCTGATCGCCCAGCTGCCCGGCGAGAAGAA
GAATGGCCTGTTCGGAAACCTGATTGCCCTGAGCCTGGGCCTGACCCCCAACTTCAAGAGCAACTTCGAC
CTGGCCGAGGATGCCAAACTGCAGCTGAGCAAGGACACCTACGACGACGACCTGGACAACCTGCTGGCCC
AGATCGGCGACCAGTACGCCGACCTGTTTCTGGCCGCCAAGAACCTGTCCGACGCCATCCTGCTGAGCGA
CATCCTGAGAGTGAACACCGAGATCACCAAGGCCCCCCTGAGCGCCTCTATGATCAAGAGATACGACGAG
CACCACCAGGACCTGACCCTGCTGAAAGCTCTCGTGCGGCAGCAGCTGCCTGAGAAGTACAAAGAGATTT
TCTTCGACCAGAGCAAGAACGGCTACGCCGGCTACATTGACGGCGGAGCCAGCCAGGAAGAGTTCTACAA
GTTCATCAAGCCCATCCTGGAAAAGATGGACGGCACCGAGGAACTGCTCGTGAAGCTGAACAGAGAGGAC
CTGCTGCGGAAGCAGCGGACCTTCGACAACGGCAGCATCCCCCACCAGATCCACCTGGGAGAGCTGCACG
CCATTCTGCGGCGGCAGGAAGATTTTTACCCATTCCTGAAGGACAACCGGGAAAAGATCGAGAAGATCCT
GACCTTCCGCATCCCCTACTACGTGGGCCCTCTGGCCAGGGGAAACAGCAGATTCGCCTGGATGACCAGA
AAGAGCGAGGAAACCATCACCCCCTGGAACTTCGAGGAAGTGGTGGACAAGGGCGCTTCCGCCCAGAGCT
TCATCGAGCGGATGACCAACTTCGATAAGAACCTGCCCAACGAGAAGGTGCTGCCCAAGCACAGCCTGCT
GTACGAGTACTTCACCGTGTATAACGAGCTGACCAAAGTGAAATACGTGACCGAGGGAATGAGAAAGCCC
GCCTTCCTGAGCGGCGAGCAGAAAAAGGCCATCGTGGACCTGCTGTTCAAGACCAACCGGAAAGTGACCG
TGAAGCAGCTGAAAGAGGACTACTTCAAGAAAATCGAGTGCTTCGACTCCGTGGAAATCTCCGGCGTGGA
AGATCGGTTCAACGCCTCCCTGGGCACATACCACGATCTGCTGAAAATTATCAAGGACAAGGACTTCCTG
GACAATGAGGAAAACGAGGACATTCTGGAAGATATCGTGCTGACCCTGACACTGTTTGAGGACAGAGAGA
TGATCGAGGAACGGCTGAAAACCTATGCCCACCTGTTCGACGACAAAGTGATGAAGCAGCTGAAGCGGCG
GAGATACACCGGCTGGGGCAGGCTGAGCCGGAAGCTGATCAACGGCATCCGGGACAAGCAGTCCGGCAAG
ACAATCCTGGATTTCCTGAAGTCCGACGGCTTCGCCAACAGAAACTTCATGCAGCTGATCCACGACGACA
GCCTGACCTTTAAAGAGGACATCCAGAAAGCCCAGGTGTCCGGCCAGGGCGATAGCCTGCACGAGCACAT
TGCCAATCTGGCCGGCAGCCCCGCCATTAAGAAGGGCATCCTGCAGACAGTGAAGGTGGTGGACGAGCTC
GTGAAAGTGATGGGCCGGCACAAGCCCGAGAACATCGTGATCGAAATGGCCAGAGAGAACCAGACCACCC
AGAAGGGACAGAAGAACAGCCGCGAGAGAATGAAGCGGATCGAAGAGGGCATCAAAGAGCTGGGCAGCCA
GATCCTGAAAGAACACCCCGTGGAAAACACCCAGCTGCAGAACGAGAAGCTGTACCTGTACTACCTGCAG
AATGGGCGGGATATGTACGTGGACCAGGAACTGGACATCAACCGGCTGTCCGACTACGATGTGGACCATA
TCGTGCCTCAGAGCTTTCTGAAGGACGACTCCATCGACAACAAGGTGCTGACCAGAAGCGACAAGAACCG
GGGCAAGAGCGACAACGTGCCCTCCGAAGAGGTCGTGAAGAAGATGAAGAACTACTGGCGGCAGCTGCTG
AACGCCAAGCTGATTACCCAGAGAAAGTTCGACAATCTGACCAAGGCCGAGAGAGGCGGCCTGAGCGAAC
TGGATAAGGCCGGCTTCATCAAGAGACAGCTGGTGGAAACCCGGCAGATCACAAAGCACGTGGCACAGAT
CCTGGACTCCCGGATGAACACTAAGTACGACGAGAATGACAAGCTGATCCGGGAAGTGAAAGTGATCACC
CTGAAGTCCAAGCTGGTGTCCGATTTCCGGAAGGATTTCCAGTTTTACAAAGTGCGCGAGATCAACAACT
ACCACCACGCCCACGACGCCTACCTGAACGCCGTCGTGGGAACCGCCCTGATCAAAAAGTACCCTAAGCT
GGAAAGCGAGTTCGTGTACGGCGACTACAAGGTGTACGACGTGCGGAAGATGATCGCCAAGAGCGAGCAG
GAAATCGGCAAGGCTACCGCCAAGTACTTCTTCTACAGCAACATCATGAACTTTTTCAAGACCGAGATTA
CCCTGGCCAACGGCGAGATCCGGAAGCGGCCTCTGATCGAGACAAACGGCGAAACCGGGGAGATCGTGTG
GGATAAGGGCCGGGATTTTGCCACCGTGCGGAAAGTGCTGAGCATGCCCCAAGTGAATATCGTGAAAAAG
ACCGAGGTGCAGACAGGCGGCTTCAGCAAAGAGTCTATCCTGCCCAAGAGGAACAGCGATAAGCTGATCG
CCAGAAAGAAGGACTGGGACCCTAAGAAGTACGGCGGCTTCGACAGCCCCACCGTGGCCTATTCTGTGCT
GGTGGTGGCCAAAGTGGAAAAGGGCAAGTCCAAGAAACTGAAGAGTGTGAAAGAGCTGCTGGGGATCACC
ATCATGGAAAGAAGCAGCTTCGAGAAGAATCCCATCGACTTTCTGGAAGCCAAGGGCTACAAAGAAGTGA
AAAAGGACCTGATCATCAAGCTGCCTAAGTACTCCCTGTTCGAGCTGGAAAACGGCCGGAAGAGAATGCT
GGCCTCTGCCGGCGAACTGCAGAAGGGAAACGAACTGGCCCTGCCCTCCAAATATGTGAACTTCCTGTAC
CTGGCCAGCCACTATGAGAAGCTGAAGGGCTCCCCCGAGGATAATGAGCAGAAACAGCTGTTTGTGGAAC
AGCACAAGCACTACCTGGACGAGATCATCGAGCAGATCAGCGAGTTCTCCAAGAGAGTGATCCTGGCCGA
CGCTAATCTGGACAAAGTGCTGTCCGCCTACAACAAGCACCGGGATAAGCCCATCAGAGAGCAGGCCGAG
AATATCATCCACCTGTTTACCCTGACCAATCTGGGAGCCCCTGCCGCCTTCAAGTACTTTGACACCACCA
TCGACCGGAAGAGGTACACCAGCACCAAAGAGGTGCTGGACGCCACCCTGATCCACCAGAGCATCACCGG
CCTGTACGAGACACGGATCGACCTGTCTCAGCTGGGAGGCGACAAGCGTCCTGCTGCTACTAAGAAAGCT
GGTCAAGCTAAGAAAAAGAAAGCTAGCGGCAGCGGCGCCACCAACTTCAGCCTGCTGAAGCAGGCCGGCG
ACGTGGAGGAGAACCCCGGCCCCATGGTGTCTAAGGGCGAAGAGCTGTTCACCGGGGTGGTGCCCATCCT
GGTCGAGCTGGACGGCGACGTAAACGGCCACAAGTTCAGCGTGTCCGGCGAGGGCGAGGGCGATGCCACC
TACGGCAAGCTGACCCTGAAGTTCATCTGCACCACCGGCAAGCTGCCCGTGCCCTGGCCCACCCTCGTGA
CCACCCTGACCTACGGCGTGCAGTGCTTCAGCCGCTACCCCGACCACATGAAGCAGCACGACTTCTTCAA
GTCCGCCATGCCCGAAGGCTACGTCCAGGAGCGCACCATCTTCTTCAAGGACGACGGCAACTACAAGACC
CGCGCCGAGGTGAAGTTCGAGGGCGACACCCTGGTGAACCGCATCGAGCTGAAGGGCATCGACTTCAAGG
AGGACGGCAACATCCTGGGGCACAAGCTGGAGTACAACTACAACAGCCACAACGTCTATATCATGGCCGA
CAAGCAGAAGAACGGCATCAAGGTGAACTTCAAGATCCGCCACAACATCGAGGACGGCAGCGTGCAGCTC
GCCGACCACTACCAGCAGAACACCCCCATCGGCGACGGCCCCGTGCTGCTGCCCGACAACCACTACCTGA
GCACCCAGTCCGCCCTGAGCAAAGACCCCAACGAGAAGCGCGATCACATGGTCCTGCTGGAGTTCGTGAC
CGCCGCCGGGATCACTCTCGGCATGGACGAGCTGTACAAGTAAACGCGTTAAGTCGACAATCAACCTCTG
GATTACAAAATTTGTGAAAGATTGACTGGTATTCTTAACTATGTTGCTCCTTTTACGCTATGTGGATACG
CTGCTTTAATGCCTTTGTATCATGCTATTGCTTCCCGTATGGCTTTCATTTTCTCCTCCTTGTATAAATC
CTGGTTGCTGTCTCTTTATGAGGAGTTGTGGCCCGTTGTCAGGCAACGTGGCGTGGTGTGCACTGTGTTT
GCTGACGCAACCCCCACTGGTTGGGGCATTGCCACCACCTGTCAGCTCCTTTCCGGGACTTTCGCTTTCC
CCCTCCCTATTGCCACGGCGGAACTCATCGCCGCCTGCCTTGCCCGCTGCTGGACAGGGGCTCGGCTGTT
GGGCACTGACAATTCCGTGGTGTTGTCGGGGAAATCATCGTCCTTTCCTTGGCTGCTCGCCTGTGTTGCC
ACCTGGATTCTGCGCGGGACGTCCTTCTGCTACGTCCCTTCGGCCCTCAATCCAGCGGACCTTCCTTCCC
GCGGCCTGCTGCCGGCTCTGCGGCCTCTTCCGCGTCTTCGCCTTCGCCCTCAGACGAGTCGGATCTCCCT
TTGGGCCGCCTCCCCGCGTCGACTTTAAGACCAATGACTTACAAGGCAGCTGTAGATCTTAGCCACTTTT
TAAAAGAAAAGGGGGGACTGGAAGGGCTAATTCACTCCCAACGAAGACAAGATCTGCTTTTTGCTTGTAC
TGGGTCTCTCTGGTTAGACCAGATCTGAGCCTGGGAGCTCTCTGGCTAACTAGGGAACCCACTGCTTAAG
CCTCAATAAAGCTTGCCTTGAGTGCTTCAAGTAGTGTGTGCCCGTCTGTTGTGTGACTCTGGTAACTAGA
GATCCCTCAGACCCTTTTAGTCAGTGTGGAAAATCTCTAGCAGTACGTATAGTAGTTCATGTCATCTTAT
TATTCAGTATTTATAACTTGCAAAGAAATGAATATCAGAGAGTGAGAGGAACTTGTTTATTGCAGCTTAT
AATGGTTACAAATAAAGCAATAGCATCACAAATTTCACAAATAAAGCATTTTTTTCACTGCATTCTAGTT
GTGGTTTGTCCAAACTCATCAATGTATCTTATCATGTCTGGCTCTAGCTATCCCGCCCCTAACTCCGCCC
ATCCCGCCCCTAACTCCGCCCAGTTCCGCCCATTCTCCGCCCCATGGCTGACTAATTTTTTTTATTTATG
CAGAGGCCGAGGCCGCCTCGGCCTCTGAGCTATTCCAGAAGTAGTGAGGAGGCTTTTTTGGAGGCCTAGG
GACGTACCCAATTCGCCCTATAGTGAGTCGTATTACGCGCGCTCACTGGCCGTCGTTTTACAACGTCGTG
ACTGGGAAAACCCTGGCGTTACCCAACTTAATCGCCTTGCAGCACATCCCCCTTTCGCCAGCTGGCGTAA
TAGCGAAGAGGCCCGCACCGATCGCCCTTCCCAACAGTTGCGCAGCCTGAATGGCGAATGGG
[124 nt withheld, positions 9933-10056]
C
[91 nt withheld, positions 10058-10148]
A
[49 nt withheld, positions 10150-10198]
CCTTTGACGTTGGAGTCCACGTTCTTT
[37 nt withheld, positions 10226-10262]
ACCCTATCTCGGTCTATTCTTTTGATTTATAAGGGATTTTGCCGATTTCGGCCTATTGGTTAAAAAATGA
GCTGATTTAACAAAAATTTAACGCGAATTTTAACAAAATATTAACGCTTACAATTTAGGTGGCACTTTTC
GGGGAAATGTGCGCGGAACCCCTATTTGTTTATTTTTCTAAATACATTCAAATATGTATCCGCTCATGAG
ACAATAACCCTGATAAATGCTTCAATAATATTGAAAAAGGAAGAGTATGAGTATTCAACATTTCCGTGTC
GCCCTTATTCCCTTTTTTGCGGCATTTTGCCTTCCTGTTTTTGCTCACCCAGAAACGCTGGTGAAAGTAA
AAGATGCTGAAGATCAGTTGGGTGCACGAGTGGGTTACATCGAACTGGATCTCAACAGCGGTAAGATCCT
TGAGAGTTTTCGCCCCGAAGAACGTTTTCCAATGATGAGCACTTTTAAAGTTCTGCTATGTGGCGCGGTA
TTATCCCGTATTGACGCCGGGCAAGAGCAACTCGGTCGCCGCATACACTATTCTCAGAATGACTTGGTTG
AGTACTCACCAGTCACAGAAAAGCATCTTACGGATGGCATGACAGTAAGAGAATTATGCAGTGCTGCCAT
AACCATGAGTGATAACACTGCGGCCAACTTACTTCTGACAACGATCGGAGGACCGAAGGAGCTAACCGCT
TTTTTGCACAACATGGGGGATCATGTAACTCGCCTTGATCGTTGGGAACCGGAGCTGAATGAAGCCATAC
CAAACGACGAGCGTGACACCACGATGCCTGTAGCAATGGCAACAACGTTGCGCAAACTATTAACTGGCGA
ACTACTTACTCTAGCTTCCCGGCAACAATTAATAGACTGGATGGAGGCGGATAAAGTTGCAGGACCACTT
CTGCGCTCGGCCCTTCCGGCTGGCTGGTTTATTGCTGATAAATCTGGAGCCGGTGAGCGTGGGTCTCGCG
GTATCATTGCAGCACTGGGGCCAGATGGTAAGCCCTCCCGTATCGTAGTTATCTACACGACGGGGAGTCA
GGCAACTATGGATGAACGAAATAGACAGATCGCTGAGATAGGTGCCTCACTGATTAAGCATTGGTAACTG
TCAGACCAAGTTTACTCATATATACTTTAGATTGATTTAAAACTTCATTTTTAATTTAAAAGGATCTAGG
TGAAGATCCTTTTTGATAATCTCATGACCAAAATCCCTTAACGTGAGTTTTCGTTCCACTGAGCGTCAGA
CCCCGTAGAAAAGATCAAAGGATCTTCTTGAGATCCTTTTTTTCTGCGCGTAATCTGCTGCTTGCAAACA
AAAAAACCACCGCTACCAGCGGTGGTTTGTTTGCCGGATCAAGAGCTACCAACTCTTTTTCCGAAGGTAA
CTGGCTTCAGCAGAGCGCAGATACCAAATACTGTTCTTCTAGTGTA
